Addgene plasmid #73385: pRK5-HA-YFP-raptor
Purpose: Expresses YFP and HA tagged Human raptor
Depositing lab: Jie Chen & Taekjip Ha. Depositing organization: University of Illinois at Urbana-Champaign. Publication: Stoichiometry and assembly of mTOR complexes revealed by single-molecule pulldown. Jain A, Arauz E, Aggarwal V, Ikon N, Chen J, Ha T. Proc Natl Acad Sci U S A. 2014 Dec 16;111(50):17833-8. doi: 10.1073/pnas.1419425111. Epub 2014 Dec 1. PubMed 25453101.
Backbone
  Vector backbone: pRK5
  Vector type: Mammalian Expression
Growth in bacteria
  Bacterial resistance: Ampicillin, 100 μg/mL
  Growth temperature: 37°C
  Growth strain: DH5alpha
  Copy number: Unknown
Gene/Insert
  Gene/Insert name: Regulatory Associated Protein Of MTOR, Complex 1 (alt name: raptor)
  Species: H. sapiens (human)
  Entrez Gene: RPTOR (a.k.a. KOG1, Mip1)
  Promoter: CMV
  Tag / fusion protein: HA (N terminal on insert); YFP (N terminal on insert)
  Cloning method: Unknown
  Sequencing primers: 5′ SP6; 3′ SV40pA-R
Terms and licenses: Academic/Nonprofit Terms; Industry Terms: Not Available to Industry
How to cite: pRK5-HA-YFP-raptor was a gift from Jie Chen & Taekjip Ha (Addgene plasmid # 73385 ; http://n2t.net/addgene:73385 ; RRID:Addgene_73385)
