[The description below was written by a language model from this plasmid's Addgene catalogue record.]
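Description:
pRK5-HA-YFP-raptor is a mammalian expression plasmid built on the pRK5 backbone that drives production of human raptor (regulatory associated protein of mTOR, complex 1; gene symbol RPTOR, also known as KOG1 or Mip1) carrying two N-terminal tags, an HA epitope and yellow fluorescent protein. Transcription of the fusion is controlled by the CMV promoter, a strong constitutive viral promoter suited to transient expression in cultured mammalian cells. The listed sequencing primers (SP6 upstream and an SV40 polyadenylation reverse primer downstream) imply that the insert sits between an SP6 promoter site and an SV40 poly(A) signal, which would terminate and stabilise the transcript. The plasmid is propagated in E. coli under ampicillin selection. The record gives no copy number, cloning method or mammalian selection marker, and no feature table was supplied, so the bacterial origin, the linkers and the exact order of the tags beyond what the name suggests (HA, then YFP, then raptor) cannot be confirmed here.

Raptor is the defining scaffold subunit of mTOR complex 1, where it recruits substrates to the mTOR kinase. Combining the two tags makes the protein useful in several ways. The HA epitope allows antibody-based capture, immunoprecipitation and immunoblot detection, and YFP provides a directly fluorescent readout for imaging or counting molecules. The associated publication concerns the stoichiometry and assembly of mTOR complexes studied by single-molecule pulldown. This fits a use in which tagged raptor expressed in cells is captured from lysates and the number of YFP-labelled subunits per complex is determined by fluorescence.
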