>Addgene plasmid #73385 | pRK5-HA-YFP-raptor | addgene partial sequence | sequence record 138432 | SP6 5'-ATTTAGGTGACACTATAG-3'
TCCACTCCCAGGTCCAACTGCACCTCGGTTCTATCGATTGAATTCCCGAACCGACAGTCGGTCTCTTCAC
CAAGGCCATTCGCGCCACCATGGGCTACCCCTATGATGTGCCTGACTACGCAGATCGCAATGGTGGTGGT
GGTGGACCGGTCGCCACCATGGTGAGCAAGGGCGAGGAGCTGTTCACCGGGGTGGTGCCCATCCTGGTCG
AGCTGGACGGCGACGTAAACGGCCACAAGTTCAGCGTGTCCGGCGAGGGCGAGGGCGATGCCACCTACGG
CAAGCTGACCCTGAAGTTCATCTGCACCACCGGCAAGCTGCCCGTGCCCTGGCCCACCCTCGTGACCACC
TTCGGCTACGGCCTGCAGTGCTTCGCCCGCTACCCCGACCACATGAAGCAGCACGACTTCTTCAAGTCCG
CCATGCCCGAAGGCTACGTCCAGGAGCGCACCATCTTCTTCAAGGACGACGGCAACTACAAGACCCGCGC
CGAGGTGAAGTTCGAGGGCGACACCCTGGTGAACCGCATCGAGCTGAAGGGCATCGACTTCAAGGAGGAC
GGCAACATCCTGGGGCACAAGCTGGAGTACAACTACAACAGCCACAACGTCTATATCATGGCCGACAAGC
AGAAGAACGGCATCAAGGTGAACTTCAAGATCCGCCACAACATCGAGGACGGCAGCGTGCAGCTCGCCGA
CCACTACCAGCAGAACACCCCCATCGGCGACGGCCCCGTGCTGCTGCCCGACAACCACTACCTGAGCTAC
CAGTCCAAACTGAGCAAAGACCCCAACGAGAAGCGCGATCACATGGTCCTGCTGGAGTTCGTGACCGCCG
CCGGGATCACTCTCGGCATGGACGAGCTGTACAAGTCCGGACTCAGATCTGGTGG
