>Addgene plasmid #73385 | pRK5-HA-YFP-raptor | addgene partial sequence | sequence record 138452 | SV40pA-R 5'-GAAATTTGTGATGCTATTGC-3'
GCTGCATAACAGTTGGGCCATGGCGGCCAAGCTGGGGATCCTTACTTACTTAGCGGCCGCCCTTTTTTTT
TTTTTTTTGAGTCTGCGCGTGTTGTTTACTGTTGGTCACTCTCTGCTCTTAGCTTCACATTACCATTTCG
TGTTTTGTCAAAGTCCGTCTCAATTCGCGTTTGGTAAAATAAATAGATAATGAGCCTCTAGGCCGGCGCT
CTCTCGAGCCGGTTAACGTCGTGATTGAATTTTCACATCAGACCTGTGAAGACAGCCCACGTGCAGGCGG
CACGCAGTGCCCATGGGGGTGGGCTCCAGGGTGGAGCGGGGGCGGGGGGGGGGGTCTTGACCCCTCTGGA
GCCACCTGCCTTTTGACAGGTGGTGATTTTGTCTCAAAACAAACGGAAACGCGTGTTGGGTAAGAATTGA
GTTGAAGGACTGGATGGGAAGCTGCGTGTGCGGGTGGAGCTGGGCTTCTGGAAGATTCTGGTGTTGCCGC
CTGGCACGCCCTGTGAGCTGAGTGAGGCCGGGACTCTCTACACCTTCCGGACCCGGGCTGCTTTCTCGGC
CCAGACGTGGGGATGGGATTCGTGCCGGAACCTTCTTCTGGTGGGAGCTCGCATTCCAAAAAGGAGCAGC
GGAGGGGCCGCCTCTGTCCTGCCTTGTCACGTCCCGGCCAGCCCCAGCTCAGTCTCCAGCTCAGCCCCCT
GAGG
