>Addgene plasmid #73385 | pRK5-HA-YFP-raptor | addgene partial sequence | sequence record 139322 | EGFP-C 5'-CATGGTCCTGCTGGAGTTCGTG-3'
GACGAGCTGTACAAGTCCGGACTCAGATCTGGTGGAGGGCCTGGTGGAGGTGGGCCTGGAGGTGGAGGAC
CTGGTGGTGGTGGGTCGACGATGGAGTCCGAAATGCTGCAATCGCCTCTTCTGGGCCTGGGGGAGGAAGA
TGAGGCTGATCTTACAGACTGGAACCTACCTTTGGCTTTTATGAAAAAGAGGCACTGTGAGAAAATTGAA
GGCTCCAAATCCTTAGCTCAGAGCTGGAGGATGAAGGATCGGATGAAGACAGTCAGTGTTGCCTTAGTTT
TGTGCCTGAATGTTGGTGTGGACCCTCCCGATGTGGTGAAGACCACGCCCTGTGCACGCTTGGAATGCTG
GATCGATCCTCTGTCGATGGGTCCTCAGAAAGCTCTGGAAACCATCGGTGCAAATTTACAGAAGCAGTAC
GAGAACTGGCAGCCAAGGGCCCGGTACAAGCAGAGCCTTGACCCAACTGTGGATGAAGTCAAGAAGCTCT
GCACGTCCTTACGTCGCAACGCCAAGGAGGAGCGAGTCCTCTTTCACTACAATGGCCACGGGGTGCCCCG
GCCCACAGTCAACGGGGAGGTCTGGGTCTTCAACAAGAACTACACGCAGTACATCCCTCTGTCCATATAT
GACCTGCAGACGTGGATGGGCAGCCCGTCGATCTTCGTCTACGACTGCTCCAATGCTGGCTTGATCGTCA
AGTCCTTCAAGCAGTTCGCACTACAGCGGGAGCAGGAGCTGGAGGTAGCTGCAATCAACCCAAATCACCC
TCTTGCTCAGATGCCTTTGCCTCCGTCGATGAAAAACTGCATCCAGCTGGCAGCCTGCGAGGCCACCGAG
CTGCTGCCCCATGATCCCCCGACCTCCCGGCTGACCTATTCACCTCCTGCCTCACCACCCCCATCAAGAT
CGCCCTG
